>Addgene plasmid #169189 | pLIB_3xFlag-His6-nsp13 (SARS-CoV-2) | addgene full sequence | sequence record 333208 | Addgene NGS Result
CCATGAAAACCGCCACTGCGCCGTTACCACCGCTGCGTTCGGTCAAGGTTCTGGACCAGTTGCGTGAGCG
CATACGCTACTTGCATTACAGTTTACGAACCGAACAGGCTTATGTCAACTGGGTTTGTGCCTTCATCCGT
TTCCACGGTGTGCGTCACCCGGCAACCTTGGGCAGCAGCGAAGTCGAGGCATTTCTGTCCTGGCTGGCGA
ACGAGCGCAAGGTTTCGGTCTCCACGCATCGTCAGGCATTGGCGGCCTTGCTGTTCTTCTACGGCAAGGT
GCTGTGCACGGATCTGCCCTTGCTTCAGGAGATCGGTAGACCTCGGCCGTCGCGGCGCTTGCCGGTGGTG
CTGACCCCGGATGAAGTGGTTCGCATCCTCGGTTTTCTGGAAGGCGAGCATCGTTTGTTCGCCCAGGACT
CTAGCTATAGTTCTAGTGGTTGGCTACAGCTTTGTTTGTACTATCAACAGGTTGAACTGCTGATCAACAG
ATCCTCTACGCGGCCGCGGTACCATAACTTCGTATAGCATACATTATACGAAGTTATCTGGTTTTACTAG
TATCGATTCGCGACCTACTCCGGAATATTAATAGATCATGGAGATAATTAAAATGATAACCATCTCGCAA
ATAAATAAGTATTTTACTGTTTTCGTAACAGTTTTGTAATAAAAAAACCTATAAATATTCCGGATTATTC
ATACCGTCCCACCATCGGGCGCGGATCCAGCCACCATGGACTACAAGGACCACGACGGCGATTACAAGGA
TCATGACATCGACTACAAAGACGACGATGACAAGGGTTCCCACCATCACCACCATCACTCTGCTGTGCTG
CAGGCTGTTGGTGCTTGCGTGCTGTGCAACTCCCAGACCTCTTTGCGTTGCGGTGCTTGTATCCGTCGTC
CATTCCTGTGCTGCAAGTGCTGCTACGACCACGTGATCTCCACCTCTCACAAGCTGGTGCTGTCTGTGAA
CCCCTACGTGTGCAACGCTCCTGGTTGCGACGTGACCGATGTGACCCAACTGTACCTCGGTGGCATGTCC
TACTACTGCAAGTCCCACAAGCCTCCAATCAGCTTCCCTCTGTGCGCTAACGGACAGGTGTTCGGCCTGT
ACAAGAACACTTGCGTGGGTTCCGACAACGTCACCGACTTCAACGCTATCGCTACCTGCGACTGGACCAA
CGCTGGCGACTACATCCTGGCTAACACTTGCACCGAGCGTCTGAAGCTGTTCGCTGCTGAGACTCTGAAG
GCTACCGAGGAAACCTTCAAGCTGTCCTACGGTATCGCCACCGTGCGTGAAGTGCTGTCCGACCGTGAAC
TGCACCTGTCCTGGGAAGTGGGAAAGCCTCGTCCTCCTCTGAACCGTAACTACGTGTTCACCGGTTACCG
TGTGACCAAGAACTCCAAGGTGCAGATCGGCGAGTACACCTTCGAGAAGGGCGATTACGGCGACGCTGTG
GTGTACCGTGGTACTACCACCTACAAGCTGAACGTGGGCGACTACTTCGTGCTGACTTCCCACACCGTGA
TGCCCCTGTCTGCTCCTACTCTGGTGCCCCAAGAGCACTACGTGCGTATCACCGGACTGTACCCCACTCT
GAATATCTCCGACGAGTTCTCCTCCAACGTGGCCAACTACCAGAAAGTGGGCATGCAGAAGTACTCCACA
CTGCAGGGTCCACCTGGCACCGGAAAGTCCCACTTCGCTATCGGACTGGCTCTGTACTACCCCTCCGCTC
GTATCGTGTACACCGCTTGCTCTCACGCTGCTGTGGACGCTCTGTGCGAGAAGGCTCTGAAGTACCTGCC
TATCGACAAGTGCTCCCGTATCATCCCCGCTCGTGCTCGTGTGGAATGCTTCGACAAGTTCAAAGTGAAC
AGCACCCTCGAGCAGTACGTGTTCTGCACCGTGAACGCTCTGCCCGAGACTACCGCTGACATCGTGGTGT
TCGACGAGATCTCCATGGCTACCAACTACGACCTGTCTGTGGTCAACGCTCGTCTGCGTGCTAAACACTA
CGTGTACATCGGCGACCCCGCTCAGTTGCCTGCTCCTCGTACTCTGCTGACCAAGGGCACTCTGGAACCC
GAGTACTTCAACTCCGTGTGCCGTCTGATGAAGACTATCGGTCCCGACATGTTCCTGGGAACCTGCAGAC
GTTGCCCTGCTGAGATCGTGGACACCGTGTCTGCTCTGGTGTACGACAACAAGCTCAAGGCTCACAAGGA
CAAGTCCGCTCAGTGCTTCAAGATGTTCTACAAGGGTGTCATCACCCACGACGTGTCCTCCGCTATCAAC
CGTCCTCAGATCGGTGTCGTGCGCGAGTTCCTGACTCGTAATCCTGCTTGGCGCAAGGCTGTGTTCATCT
CCCCTTACAACTCCCAAAACGCTGTGGCTTCCAAGATCCTGGGCCTGCCTACTCAGACCGTGGACTCCTC
TCAGGGTTCCGAGTACGACTACGTCATCTTCACCCAGACTACCGAGACTGCTCACTCCTGCAACGTGAAC
CGTTTCAACGTCGCCATCACCAGGGCTAAAGTCGGTATCCTGTGCATCATGTCCGACAGGGACCTCTACG
ACAAGCTCCAGTTCACCTCCTTGGAGATCCCTCGTCGTAACGTGGCGACTCTGCAGTAAAAGCTTGTCGA
GAAGTACTAGAGGATCATAATCAGCCATACCACATTTGTAGAGGTTTTACTTGCTTTAAAAAACCTCCCA
CACCTCCCCCTGAACCTGAAACATAAAATGAATGCAATTGTTGTTGTTAACTTGTTTATTGCAGCTTATA
ATGGTTACAAATAAAGCAATAGCATCACAAATTTCACAAATAAAGCATTTTTTTCACTGCATTCTAGTTG
TGGTTTGTCCAAACTCATCAATGTATCTTATCATGTCTGGATCTGATCACTGCTTGAGCCTAGAAGATCC
GGCTGCTAACAAAGCCCGAAAGGAAGCTGAGTTGGCTGCTGCCACCGCTGAGCAATAACTATCATAACCC
CTAGGAGATCCGAACCAGATAAGTGAAATCTAGTTCCAAACTATTTTGTCATTTTTAATTTTCGTATTAG
CTTACGACGCTACACCCAGTTCCCATCTATTTTGTCACTCTTCCCTAAATAATCCTTAAAAACTCCATTT
CCACCCCTCCCAGTTCCCAACTATTTTGTCCGCCCACAGCGGGGCATTTTTCTTCCTGTTATGTTTTTAA
TCAAACATCCTGCCAACTCCATGTGACAAACCGTCATCTTCGGCTACTTTTTCTCTGTCACAGAATGAAA
ATTTTTCTGTCATCTCTTCGTTATTAATGTTTGTAATTGACTGAATATCAACGCTTATTTGCAGCCTGAA
TGGCGAATGGG
[124 nt withheld, positions 3372-3495]
C
[91 nt withheld, positions 3497-3587]
A
[49 nt withheld, positions 3589-3637]
CCTTTGACGTTGGAGTCCACGTTCTT
[37 nt withheld, positions 3664-3700]
ACCCTATCTCGGTCTATTCTTTTGATTTATAAGGGATTTTGCCGATTTCGGCCTATTGGTTAAAAAATGA
GCTGATTTAACAAAAATTTAACGCGAATTTTAACAAAATATTAACGCTTACAATTTAGGTGGCACTTTTC
GGGGAAATGTGCGCGGAACCCCTATTTGTTTATTTTTCTAAATACATTCAAATATGTATCCGCTCATGAG
ACAATAACCCTGATAAATGCTTCAATAATATTGAAAAAGGAAGAGTATGAGTATTCAACATTTCCGTGTC
GCCCTTATTCCCTTTTTTGCGGCATTTTGCCTTCCTGTTTTTGCTCACCCAGAAACGCTGGTGAAAGTAA
AAGATGCTGAAGATCAGTTGGGTGCACGAGTGGGTTACATCGAACTGGATCTCAACAGCGGTAAGATCCT
TGAGAGTTTTCGCCCCGAAGAACGTTTTCCAATGATGAGCACTTTTAAAGTTCTGCTATGTGGCGCGGTA
TTATCCCGTATTGACGCCGGGCAAGAGCAACTCGGTCGCCGCATACACTATTCTCAGAATGACTTGGTTG
AGTACTCACCAGTCACAGAAAAGCATCTTACGGATGGCATGACAGTAAGAGAATTATGCAGTGCTGCCAT
AACCATGAGTGATAACACTGCGGCCAACTTACTTCTGACAACGATCGGAGGACCGAAGGAGCTAACCGCT
TTTTTGCACAACATGGGGGATCATGTAACTCGCCTTGATCGTTGGGAACCGGAGCTGAATGAAGCCATAC
CAAACGACGAGCGTGACACCACGATGCCTGTAGCAATGGCAACAACGTTGCGCAAACTATTAACTGGCGA
ACTACTTACTCTAGCTTCCCGGCAACAATTAATAGACTGGATGGAGGCGGATAAAGTTGCAGGACCACTT
CTGCGCTCGGCCCTTCCGGCTGGCTGGTTTATTGCTGATAAATCTGGAGCCGGTGAGCGTGGGTCTCGCG
GTATCATTGCAGCACTGGGGCCAGATGGTAAGCCCTCCCGTATCGTAGTTATCTACACGACGGGGAGTCA
GGCAACTATGGATGAACGAAATAGACAGATCGCTGAGATAGGTGCCTCACTGATTAAGCATTGGTAACTG
TCAGACCAAGTTTACTCATATATACTTTAGATTGATTTAAAACTTCATTTTTAATTTAAAAGGATCTAGG
TGAAGATCCTTTTTGATAATCTCATGACCAAAATCCCTTAACGTGAGTTTTCGTTCCACTGAGCGTCAGA
CCCCGTAGAAAAGATCAAAGGATCTTCTTGAGATCCTTTTTTTCTGCGCGTAATCTGCTGCTTGCAAACA
AAAAAACCACCGCTACCAGCGGTGGTTTGTTTGCCGGATCAAGAGCTACCAACTCTTTTTCCGAAGGTAA
CTGGCTTCAGCAGAGCGCAGATACCAAATACTATTCTTCTAGTGTAGCCGTAGTTAGGCCACCACTTCAA
GAACTCTGTAGCACCGCCTACATACCTCGCTCTGCTAATCCTGTTACCAGTGGCTGCTGCCAGTGGCGAT
AAGTCGTGTCTTACCGGGTTGGACTCAAGACGATAGTTACCGGATAAGGCGCAGCGGTCGGGCTGAACGG
GGGGTTCGTGCACACAGCCCAGCTTGGAGCGAACGACCTACACCGAACTGAGATACCTACAGCGTGAGCT
ATGAGAAAGCGCCACGCTTCCCGAAGGGAGAAAGGCGGACAGGTATCCGGTAAGCGGCAGGGTCGGAACA
GGAGAGCGCACGAGGGAGCTTCCAGGGGGAAACGCCTGGTATCTTTATAGTCCTGTCGGGTTTCGCCACC
TCTGACTTGAGCGTCGATTTTTGTGATGCTCGTCAGGGGGGCGGAGCCTATGGAAAAACGCCAGCAACGC
GGCCTTTTTACGGTTCCTGGCCTTTTGCTGGCCTTTTGCTCACATGTTCTTTCCTGCGTTATCCCCTGAT
TCTGTGGATAACCGTATTACCGCCTTTGAGTGAGCTGATACCGCTCGCCGCAGCCGAACGACCGAGCGCA
GCGAGTCAGTGAGCGAGGAAGCGGAAGAGCGCCTGATGCGGTATTTTCTCCTTACGCATCTGTGCGGTAT
TTCACACCGCATAGACCAGCCGCGTAACCTGGCAAAATCGGTTACGGTTGAGTAATAAATGGATGCCCTG
CGTAAGCGGGTGTGGGCGGACAATAAAGTCTTAAACTGAACAAAATAGATCTAAACTATGACAATAAAGT
CTTAAACTAGACAGAATAGTTGTAAACTGAAATCAGTCCAGTTATGCTGTGAAAAAGCATACTGGACTTT
TGTTATGGCTAAAGCAAACTCTTCATTTTCTGAAGTGCAAATTGCCCGTCGTATTAAAGAGGGGCGTGGC
CAAGGGCATGGTAAAGACTATATTCGCGGCGTTGTGACAATTTACCGAACAACTCCGCGGCCGGGAAGCC
GATCTCGGCTTGAACGAATTGTTAGGTGGCGGTACTTGGGTCGATATCAAAGTGCATCACTTCTTCCCGT
ATGCCCAACTTTGTATAGAGAGCCACTGCGGGATCGTCACCGTAATCTGCTTGCACGTAGATCACATAAG
CACCAAGCGCGTTGGCCTCATGCTTGAGGAGATTGATGAGCGCGGTGGCAATGCCCTGCCTCCGGTGCTC
GCCGGAGACTGCGAGATCATAGATATAGATCTCACTACGCGGCTGCTCAAACTTGGGCAGAACGTAAGCC
GCGAGAGCGCCAACAACCGCTTCTTGGTCGAAGGCAGCAAGCGCGATGAATGTCTTACTACGGAGCAAGT
TCCCGAGGTAATCGGAGTCCGGCTGATGTTGGGAGTAGGTGGCTACGTCTCCGAACTCACGACCGAAAAG
ATCAAGAGCAGCCCGCATGGATTTGACTTGGTCAGGGCCGAGCCTACATGTGCGAATGATGCCCATACTT
GAGCCACCTAACTTTGTTTTAGGGCGACTGCCCTGCTGCGTAACATCGTTGCTGCTGCGTAACATCGTTG
CTGCTCCATAACATCAAACATCGACCCACGGCGTAACGCGCTTGCTGCTTGGATGCCCGAGGCATAGACT
GTACAAAAAAACAGTCATAACAAG
Features (pLannotate 1.2.2; 19 found; start..end, strand, type, name):
     90..118     -  promoter       Pc promoter: intI1 (promoter lies within the coding sequence); class 1 integron promoter
     96..458     -  CDS            YPR2_ECOLX (fragment): Protein predicted: Swiss-Prot protein existence level 4. From Escherichia coli.
    458..485     -  rep_origin     R6K γ ori (fragment): γ replication origin from E. coli plasmid R6K; requires the R6K initiator protein pi for replication
    514..547     +  protein_bind   loxP: Cre-mediated recombination occurs in the 8-bp core sequence (GCATACAT). Cre recombinase
    595..686     +  promoter       polyhedrin promoter: polh from Autographa californica; promoter for the baculovirus polyhedrin gene
    784..804     +  CDS            FLAG (fragment): FLAG® epitope tag, followed by an enterokinase cleavage site
    835..2646    +  CDS            rep (fragment): R1AB_SARS - Experimental evidence at protein level: Swiss-Prot protein existence level 1. [2'-O-methyltransferase]: Methyltransferase that mediates mRNA cap 2'-O-ribose methylation to the 5'-cap structure of viral mRNAs. N7-methyl guanosine cap is a prerequisite for binding of nsp16. Therefore plays an essential role in viral mRNAs cap methylation which is essential to evade immune system. From Severe acute respiratory syndrome coronavirus (SARS-CoV).
   2673..2756    +  CDS            large T antigen (fragment): large T antigen from SV40 (simian virus 40)
   2779..2913    +  polyA_signal   SV40 poly(A) signal: SV40 polyadenylation signal
   2942..2991    +  CDS            SET1 (fragment): solubility-enhancement tag derived from T7 phage gene 10B
   3023..3188    -  mobile_element Tn7L: mini-Tn7 element (left end of the Tn7 transposon) Tn7
   3351..3367    +  CDS            lacZα (fragment): LacZα fragment of β-galactosidase; lacZ fragment
   3372..3826    +  rep_origin     f1 ori (sequence partly withheld): f1 bacteriophage origin of replication; arrow indicates direction of (+) strand synthesis
   3852..3956    +  promoter       AmpR promoter: bla
   3957..4817    +  CDS            AmpR: β-lactamase; bla; confers resistance to ampicillin, carbenicillin, and related antibiotics
   4988..5576    +  rep_origin     ori: high-copy-number ColE1/pMB1/pBR322/pUC origin of replication
   5762..5813    -  misc_feature   bom (fragment): basis of mobility region from pBR322
   5881..6105    -  mobile_element Tn7R: mini-Tn7 element (right end of the Tn7 transposon) Tn7
   6172..6705    -  CDS            GmR: gentamycin acetyltransferase; aacC1; confers resistance to gentamycin
