[The description below was written by a language model from this plasmid's Addgene catalogue record and pLannotate feature annotations shown in this document.]
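Description:
pLIB_3xFlag-His6-nsp13 (SARS-CoV-2) is a baculoviral transfer vector built on the pLIB backbone of the biGBac system, intended for producing the SARS-CoV-2 nsp13 helicase in insect cells. In E. coli the 6.8 kb plasmid replicates from a high-copy ColE1/pUC-type origin and is selected with ampicillin through the β-lactamase gene. An f1 origin is also annotated in the backbone.

The expression cassette lies between the Tn7R and Tn7L ends of a mini-Tn7 element, together with a gentamicin acetyltransferase gene. This arrangement allows Tn7 transposition of the whole segment into a bacmid in the Bac-to-Bac manner noted by the depositor, with gentamicin resistance marking the transposed cassette. Within the element, the very late Autographa californica polyhedrin promoter drives a synthetic open reading frame, codon-optimised for Spodoptera frugiperda, that encodes nsp13 with an N-terminal 3xFlag-His6 tag. Transcripts are terminated by an SV40 polyadenylation signal.

The automated annotation detects only a fragment of the FLAG tag. It labels the main coding region by homology to the SARS-CoV replicase polyprotein, and the attached methyltransferase description belongs to that polyprotein entry rather than to nsp13 specifically. A loxP site upstream of the promoter and small fragments of an R6K γ origin, lacZα and other elements appear to be backbone remnants or partial matches.

The tandem Flag and hexahistidine tags allow affinity purification and detection of the recombinant protein. The associated publication used nsp13 helicase in screens for small-molecule inhibitors as candidate SARS-CoV-2 antivirals.
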