Addgene plasmid #169189: pLIB_3xFlag-His6-nsp13 (SARS-CoV-2)
Purpose: Baculoviral transfer vector to express 3xFlag-His6-nsp13 (SARS-CoV-2) in insect cells
Depositing lab: John Diffley. Depositing organization: Francis Crick Institute. Publication: Identifying SARS-CoV-2 antiviral compounds by screening for small molecule inhibitors of nsp13 helicase. Zeng J, Weissmann F, Bertolin AP, Posse V, Canal B, Ulferts R, Wu M, Harvey R, Hussain S, Milligan JC, Roustan C, Borg A, McCoy L, Drury LS, Kjaer S, McCauley J, Howell M, Beale R, Diffley JFX. Biochem J. 2021 Jul 16;478(13):2405-2423. doi: 10.1042/BCJ20210201. PubMed 34198322.
Backbone
  Vector backbone: pLIB (biGBac)
  Vector type: Insect Expression
  Selectable markers: Gentamicin
Growth in bacteria
  Bacterial resistance: Ampicillin, 100 μg/mL
  Growth temperature: 37°C
  Growth strain: DH5alpha
  Copy number: Unknown
Gene/Insert
  Gene/Insert name: 3xFlag-His6-nsp13 (alt names: FH-nsp13; SARS-CoV-2 nsp13 helicase)
  Species: Synthetic; SARS-CoV-2
  Mutation: Codon optimised for insect cells (Spodoptera frugiperda)
  Entrez Gene: ORF1ab (a.k.a. GU280_gp01)
  Promoter: Polyhedrin
  Tag / fusion protein: 3xFlag-His6 (N terminal on insert)
  Cloning method: Gibson Cloning
  Sequencing primers: 5′ TCAACAGGTTGAACTGCTGATC; 3′ GGTGTAGCGTCGTAAGCTAATAC
Terms and licenses: Academic/Nonprofit Terms; Industry Terms: Not Available to Industry
Depositor comments: Baculovirus generation using Tn7 transposition (Bac-to-Bac).
How to cite: pLIB_3xFlag-His6-nsp13 (SARS-CoV-2) was a gift from John Diffley (Addgene plasmid # 169189 ; http://n2t.net/addgene:169189 ; RRID:Addgene_169189)
